Addgene plasmid #140243: SPACE-ΔUGI (pRZ1836)
Purpose: CMV promoter expression plasmid for TadA*(V82G)-nCas9-pmCDA1(R187W)-P2A-EGFP
Depositing lab: Keith Joung. Depositing organization: Massachusetts General Hospital. Publication: A dual-deaminase CRISPR base editor enables concurrent adenine and cytosine editing. Grunewald J, Zhou R, Lareau CA, Garcia SP, Iyer S, Miller BR, Langner LM, Hsu JY, Aryee MJ, Joung JK. Nat Biotechnol. 2020 Jun 1. pii: 10.1038/s41587-020-0535-y. doi: 10.1038/s41587-020-0535-y. PubMed 32483364.
Backbone
  Vector backbone: CMV
  Backbone manufacturer: pCMV-ABEmax-P2A-EGFP (Addgene #112101)
  Backbone size w/o insert (bp): 3400
  Total vector size (bp): 9750
  Vector type: Mammalian Expression
Growth in bacteria
  Bacterial resistance: Ampicillin, 100 μg/mL
  Growth temperature: 37°C
  Growth strain: DH5alpha
  Copy number: High Copy
Gene/Insert
  Gene/Insert name: SPACE-ΔUGI (alt name: bpNLS-TadA*(V82G)-nCas9-bpNLS-pmCDA1(R187W)-P2A-EGFP)
  Species: E. coli, S. pyogenes, P. marinus
  Insert size (bp): 6385
  Mutation: V82G in TadA*, D10A in Cas9, R187W in pmCDA1
  Promoter: CMV
  Cloning method: Gibson Cloning
  Sequencing primers: 5′ CGCAAATGGGCGGTAGGCGTG; 3′ TAGAAGGCACAGTCGAGG
Resource information
  A portion of this plasmid was derived from a plasmid made by: Addgene #131313, #131300
Terms and licenses: Academic/Nonprofit Terms; Industry Terms: Not Available to Industry
How to cite: SPACE-ΔUGI (pRZ1836) was a gift from Keith Joung (Addgene plasmid # 140243 ; http://n2t.net/addgene:140243 ; RRID:Addgene_140243)
