[The description below was written by a language model from this plasmid's Addgene catalogue record and pLannotate feature annotations shown in this document.]
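Description:
SPACE-ΔUGI (pRZ1836) is a 9,750 bp mammalian expression plasmid built by Gibson assembly on the pCMV-ABEmax-P2A-EGFP backbone. It is maintained in E. coli through a high-copy ColE1/pUC-type origin and selected with ampicillin via the β-lactamase gene. Remnants of lac regulatory elements, a pBluescript polylinker fragment and a bom fragment are backbone leftovers with no evident role in the payload. No mammalian selection marker is recorded.

The payload is a single open reading frame of about 6.4 kb driven by the CMV immediate-early enhancer and promoter, which span the plasmid's numbering origin, and terminated by the bGH polyadenylation signal. A T7 promoter lies just upstream of the coding region. The encoded protein is a dual-deaminase base editor: a bipartite NLS, an evolved E. coli TadA adenosine deaminase carrying V82G, the S. pyogenes Cas9 D10A nickase, a second bipartite NLS, and the sea lamprey cytidine deaminase pmCDA1 carrying R187W. This is followed by a P2A self-cleaving peptide and EGFP, so that transfected cells can be identified or sorted by green fluorescence while the editor is released as a separate polypeptide. The automated annotation detects tadA, Cas9 (as two adjoining segments) and EGFP. The pmCDA1, NLS and P2A elements are not annotated and presumably fall in the unannotated regions, chiefly the gap between Cas9 and EGFP.

As the name indicates, this variant of the SPACE editor lacks uracil glycosylase inhibitor domains. That would suit it to comparing how UGI contributes to concurrent adenine and cytosine editing, although the record does not spell this out. No guide RNA cassette is annotated on the plasmid, so a guide would have to be supplied separately.
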