Features (pLannotate 1.2.2; 18 found; start..end, strand, type, name):
      1..204     +  promoter       CMV promoter: human cytomegalovirus (CMV) immediate early promoter
    246..264     +  promoter       T7 promoter: promoter for bacteriophage T7 RNA polymerase
    335..829     +  CDS            tadA: TADA_ECOLI - Also known as yfhC. Experimental evidence at protein level: Swiss-Prot protein existence level 1. Catalyzes the deamination of adenosine to inosine at the wobble position 34 of tRNA(Arg2). Essential for cell viability. From Escherichia coli (strain K12).
    929..2530    +  CDS            dCas9(N): N-terminal portion of catalytically inactive Streptococcus pyogenes dCas9 carrying the D10A mutation (Zetsche et al., 2015)
   2531..5025    +  CDS            Cas9(C) (fragment): C-terminal portion of Streptococcus pyogenes Cas9 (Zetsche et al., 2015)
   5876..6592    +  CDS            EGFP: EGFP is a basic (constitutively fluorescent) green fluorescent protein published in 1996, derived from Aequorea victoria. It is reported to be a rapidly-maturing weak dimer with moderate acid sensitivity.
   6680..6904    +  polyA_signal   bGH poly(A) signal: bovine growth hormone polyadenylation signal
   6908..6929    +  promoter       SV40 promoter (fragment): SV40 enhancer and early promoter
   6934..6950    +  misc_feature   MCS (fragment): pBluescript multiple cloning site
   6999..7015    -  protein_bind   lac operator: The lac repressor binds to the lac operator to inhibit transcription in E. coli. This inhibition can be relieved by adding lactose or isopropyl-β-D-thiogalactopyranoside (IPTG). lac repressor encoded by lacI
   7023..7053    -  promoter       lac promoter: promoter for the E. coli lac operon
   7068..7089    -  protein_bind   CAP binding site: CAP binding activates transcription in the presence of cAMP. E. coli catabolite activator protein
   7102..7194    -  CDS            lacI (fragment): lac repressor; lacI; The lac repressor binds to the lac operator to inhibit transcription in E. coli. This inhibition can be relieved by adding lactose or isopropyl-β-D-thiogalactopyranoside (IPTG).
   7377..7965    -  rep_origin     ori: high-copy-number ColE1/pMB1/pBR322/pUC origin of replication
   8136..8996    -  CDS            AmpR: β-lactamase; bla; confers resistance to ampicillin, carbenicillin, and related antibiotics
   8997..9101    -  promoter       AmpR promoter: bla
   9172..9216    -  misc_feature   bom (fragment): basis of mobility region from pBR322
   9371..9750    +  enhancer       CMV enhancer: human cytomegalovirus immediate early enhancer
>Addgene plasmid #140243 | SPACE-ΔUGI (pRZ1836) | addgene full sequence | sequence record 275726 | Addgene NGS Result
GTGATGCGGTTTTGGCAGTACATCAATGGGCGTGGATAGCGGTTTGACTCACGGGGATTTCCAAGTCTCC
ACCCCATTGACGTCAATGGGAGTTTGTTTTGGCACCAAAATCAACGGGACTTTCCAAAATGTCGTAACAA
CTCCGCCCCATTGACGCAAATGGGCGGTAGGCGTGTACGGTGGGAGGTCTATATAAGCAGAGCTGGTTTA
GTGAACCGTCAGATCCGCTAGAGATCCGCGGCCGCTAATACGACTCACTATAGGGAGAGCCGCCACCATG
AAACGGACAGCCGACGGAAGCGAGTTCGAGTCACCAAAGAAGAAGCGGAAAGTCTCTGAGGTGGAGTTTT
CCCACGAGTACTGGATGAGACATGCCCTGACCCTGGCCAAGAGGGCACGCGATGAGAGGGAGGTGCCTGT
GGGAGCCGTGCTGGTGCTGAACAATAGAGTGATCGGCGAGGGCTGGAACAGAGCCATCGGCCTGCACGAC
CCAACAGCCCATGCCGAAATTATGGCCCTGAGACAGGGCGGCCTGGTCATGCAGAACTACAGACTGATTG
ACGCCACCCTGTACGGCACATTCGAGCCTTGCGTGATGTGCGCCGGCGCCATGATCCACTCTAGGATCGG
CCGCGTGGTGTTTGGCGTGAGGAACGCAAAAACCGGCGCCGCAGGCTCCCTGATGGACGTGCTGCACTAC
CCCGGCATGAATCACCGCGTCGAAATTACCGAGGGAATCCTGGCAGATGAATGTGCCGCCCTGCTGTGCT
ATTTCTTTCGGATGCCTAGACAGGTGTTCAATGCTCAGAAGAAGGCCCAGAGCTCCACCGACTCCGGAGG
ATCTAGCGGAGGCTCCTCTGGCTCTGAGACACCTGGCACAAGCGAGAGCGCAACACCTGAAAGCAGCGGG
GGCAGCAGCGGGGGGTCAGACAAGAAGTACAGCATCGGCCTGGCCATCGGCACCAACTCTGTGGGCTGGG
CCGTGATCACCGACGAGTACAAGGTGCCCAGCAAGAAATTCAAGGTGCTGGGCAACACCGACCGGCACAG
CATCAAGAAGAACCTGATCGGAGCCCTGCTGTTCGACAGCGGCGAAACAGCCGAGGCCACCCGGCTGAAG
AGAACCGCCAGAAGAAGATACACCAGACGGAAGAACCGGATCTGCTATCTGCAAGAGATCTTCAGCAACG
AGATGGCCAAGGTGGACGACAGCTTCTTCCACAGACTGGAAGAGTCCTTCCTGGTGGAAGAGGATAAGAA
GCACGAGCGGCACCCCATCTTCGGCAACATCGTGGACGAGGTGGCCTACCACGAGAAGTACCCCACCATC
TACCACCTGAGAAAGAAACTGGTGGACAGCACCGACAAGGCCGACCTGCGGCTGATCTATCTGGCCCTGG
CCCACATGATCAAGTTCCGGGGCCACTTCCTGATCGAGGGCGACCTGAACCCCGACAACAGCGACGTGGA
CAAGCTGTTCATCCAGCTGGTGCAGACCTACAACCAGCTGTTCGAGGAAAACCCCATCAACGCCAGCGGC
GTGGACGCCAAGGCCATCCTGTCTGCCAGACTGAGCAAGAGCAGACGGCTGGAAAATCTGATCGCCCAGC
TGCCCGGCGAGAAGAAGAATGGCCTGTTCGGAAACCTGATTGCCCTGAGCCTGGGCCTGACCCCCAACTT
CAAGAGCAACTTCGACCTGGCCGAGGATGCCAAACTGCAGCTGAGCAAGGACACCTACGACGACGACCTG
GACAACCTGCTGGCCCAGATCGGCGACCAGTACGCCGACCTGTTTCTGGCCGCCAAGAACCTGTCCGACG
CCATCCTGCTGAGCGACATCCTGAGAGTGAACACCGAGATCACCAAGGCCCCCCTGAGCGCCTCTATGAT
CAAGAGATACGACGAGCACCACCAGGACCTGACCCTGCTGAAAGCTCTCGTGCGGCAGCAGCTGCCTGAG
AAGTACAAAGAGATTTTCTTCGACCAGAGCAAGAACGGCTACGCCGGCTACATTGACGGCGGAGCCAGCC
AGGAAGAGTTCTACAAGTTCATCAAGCCCATCCTGGAAAAGATGGACGGCACCGAGGAACTGCTCGTGAA
GCTGAACAGAGAGGACCTGCTGCGGAAGCAGCGGACCTTCGACAACGGCAGCATCCCCCACCAGATCCAC
CTGGGAGAGCTGCACGCCATTCTGCGGCGGCAGGAAGATTTTTACCCATTCCTGAAGGACAACCGGGAAA
AGATCGAGAAGATCCTGACCTTCCGCATCCCCTACTACGTGGGCCCTCTGGCCAGGGGAAACAGCAGATT
CGCCTGGATGACCAGAAAGAGCGAGGAAACCATCACCCCCTGGAACTTCGAGGAAGTGGTGGACAAGGGC
GCTTCCGCCCAGAGCTTCATCGAGCGGATGACCAACTTCGATAAGAACCTGCCCAACGAGAAGGTGCTGC
CCAAGCACAGCCTGCTGTACGAGTACTTCACCGTGTATAACGAGCTGACCAAAGTGAAATACGTGACCGA
GGGAATGAGAAAGCCCGCCTTCCTGAGCGGCGAGCAGAAAAAGGCCATCGTGGACCTGCTGTTCAAGACC
AACCGGAAAGTGACCGTGAAGCAGCTGAAAGAGGACTACTTCAAGAAAATCGAGTGCTTCGACTCCGTGG
AAATCTCCGGCGTGGAAGATCGGTTCAACGCCTCCCTGGGCACATACCACGATCTGCTGAAAATTATCAA
GGACAAGGACTTCCTGGACAATGAGGAAAACGAGGACATTCTGGAAGATATCGTGCTGACCCTGACACTG
TTTGAGGACAGAGAGATGATCGAGGAACGGCTGAAAACCTATGCCCACCTGTTCGACGACAAAGTGATGA
AGCAGCTGAAGCGGCGGAGATACACCGGCTGGGGCAGGCTGAGCCGGAAGCTGATCAACGGCATCCGGGA
CAAGCAGTCCGGCAAGACAATCCTGGATTTCCTGAAGTCCGACGGCTTCGCCAACAGAAACTTCATGCAG
CTGATCCACGACGACAGCCTGACCTTTAAAGAGGACATCCAGAAAGCCCAGGTGTCCGGCCAGGGCGATA
GCCTGCACGAGCACATTGCCAATCTGGCCGGCAGCCCCGCCATTAAGAAGGGCATCCTGCAGACAGTGAA
GGTGGTGGACGAGCTCGTGAAAGTGATGGGCCGGCACAAGCCCGAGAACATCGTGATCGAAATGGCCAGA
GAGAACCAGACCACCCAGAAGGGACAGAAGAACAGCCGCGAGAGAATGAAGCGGATCGAAGAGGGCATCA
AAGAGCTGGGCAGCCAGATCCTGAAAGAACACCCCGTGGAAAACACCCAGCTGCAGAACGAGAAGCTGTA
CCTGTACTACCTGCAGAATGGGCGGGATATGTACGTGGACCAGGAACTGGACATCAACCGGCTGTCCGAC
TACGATGTGGACCATATCGTGCCTCAGAGCTTTCTGAAGGACGACTCCATCGACAACAAGGTGCTGACCA
GAAGCGACAAGAACCGGGGCAAGAGCGACAACGTGCCCTCCGAAGAGGTCGTGAAGAAGATGAAGAACTA
CTGGCGGCAGCTGCTGAACGCCAAGCTGATTACCCAGAGAAAGTTCGACAATCTGACCAAGGCCGAGAGA
GGCGGCCTGAGCGAACTGGATAAGGCCGGCTTCATCAAGAGACAGCTGGTGGAAACCCGGCAGATCACAA
AGCACGTGGCACAGATCCTGGACTCCCGGATGAACACTAAGTACGACGAGAATGACAAGCTGATCCGGGA
AGTGAAAGTGATCACCCTGAAGTCCAAGCTGGTGTCCGATTTCCGGAAGGATTTCCAGTTTTACAAAGTG
CGCGAGATCAACAACTACCACCACGCCCACGACGCCTACCTGAACGCCGTCGTGGGAACCGCCCTGATCA
AAAAGTACCCTAAGCTGGAAAGCGAGTTCGTGTACGGCGACTACAAGGTGTACGACGTGCGGAAGATGAT
CGCCAAGAGCGAGCAGGAAATCGGCAAGGCTACCGCCAAGTACTTCTTCTACAGCAACATCATGAACTTT
TTCAAGACCGAGATTACCCTGGCCAACGGCGAGATCCGGAAGCGGCCTCTGATCGAGACAAACGGCGAAA
CCGGGGAGATCGTGTGGGATAAGGGCCGGGATTTTGCCACCGTGCGGAAAGTGCTGAGCATGCCCCAAGT
GAATATCGTGAAAAAGACCGAGGTGCAGACAGGCGGCTTCAGCAAAGAGTCTATCCTGCCCAAGAGGAAC
AGCGATAAGCTGATCGCCAGAAAGAAGGACTGGGACCCTAAGAAGTACGGCGGCTTCGACAGCCCCACCG
TGGCCTATTCTGTGCTGGTGGTGGCCAAAGTGGAAAAGGGCAAGTCCAAGAAACTGAAGAGTGTGAAAGA
GCTGCTGGGGATCACCATCATGGAAAGAAGCAGCTTCGAGAAGAATCCCATCGACTTTCTGGAAGCCAAG
GGCTACAAAGAAGTGAAAAAGGACCTGATCATCAAGCTGCCTAAGTACTCCCTGTTCGAGCTGGAAAACG
GCCGGAAGAGAATGCTGGCCTCTGCCGGCGAACTGCAGAAGGGAAACGAACTGGCCCTGCCCTCCAAATA
TGTGAACTTCCTGTACCTGGCCAGCCACTATGAGAAGCTGAAGGGCTCCCCCGAGGATAATGAGCAGAAA
CAGCTGTTTGTGGAACAGCACAAGCACTACCTGGACGAGATCATCGAGCAGATCAGCGAGTTCTCCAAGA
GAGTGATCCTGGCCGACGCTAATCTGGACAAAGTGCTGTCCGCCTACAACAAGCACCGGGATAAGCCCAT
CAGAGAGCAGGCCGAGAATATCATCCACCTGTTTACCCTGACCAATCTGGGAGCCCCTGCCGCCTTCAAG
TACTTTGACACCACCATCGACCGGAAGAGGTACACCAGCACCAAAGAGGTGCTGGACGCCACCCTGATCC
ACCAGAGCATCACCGGCCTGTACGAGACACGGATCGACCTGTCTCAGCTGGGAGGTGACTCTGGCGGCTC
AAAAAGAACCGCCGACGGCAGCGAATTCGAGCCCAAGAAGAAGAGGAAAGTCTCTGGAGGATCTAGCGGA
GGATCCTCTGGAAGCGAGACACCAGGCACAAGCGAGTCCGCCACACCAGAGAGCTCCGGCGGCTCCTCCG
GAGGATCCACAGACGCCGAGTACGTGCGCATTCATGAGAAACTGGATATTTACACCTTCAAGAAGCAGTT
CTTCAACAACAAGAAATCTGTGTCACACCGCTGCTACGTGCTGTTTGAGTTGAAGCGAAGGGGCGAAAGA
AGGGCTTGCTTTTGGGGCTATGCCGTCAACAAGCCCCAAAGTGGCACCGAGAGAGGAATACACGCTGAGA
TATTCAGTATCCGAAAGGTGGAAGAGTATCTTCGGGATAATCCTGGGCAGTTTACGATCAACTGGTATTC
CAGCTGGAGTCCTTGCGCTGATTGTGCCGAGAAAATTCTGGAATGGTATAATCAGGAACTTCGGGGAAAC
GGGCACACATTGAAAATCTGGGCCTGCAAGCTGTACTACGAGAAGAATGCCCGGAACCAGATAGGACTCT
GGAATCTGAGGGACAATGGTGTAGGCCTGAACGTGATGGTTTCCGAGCACTATCAGTGTTGTCGGAAGAT
TTTCATCCAAAGCTCTCATAACCAGCTCAATGAAAACCGCTGGTTGGAGAAAACACTGAAACGTGCGGAG
AAGTGGAGATCCGAGCTGAGCATCATGATCCAGGTCAAGATTCTGCATACCACTAAGTCTCCAGCCGTTG
GAAGCGGAGCTACTAACTTCAGCCTGCTGAAGCAGGCTGGAGACGTGGAGGAGAACCCTGGACCTATGGT
GAGCAAGGGCGAGGAGCTGTTCACCGGGGTGGTGCCCATCCTGGTCGAGCTGGACGGCGACGTAAACGGC
CACAAGTTCAGCGTGTCCGGCGAGGGCGAGGGCGATGCCACCTACGGCAAGCTGACCCTGAAGTTCATCT
GCACCACCGGCAAGCTGCCCGTGCCCTGGCCCACCCTCGTGACCACCCTGACCTATGGAGTGCAGTGCTT
CAGCCGCTACCCCGACCACATGAAGCAGCACGACTTCTTCAAGTCCGCCATGCCCGAAGGCTACGTCCAG
GAGCGCACCATCTTCTTCAAGGACGACGGCAACTACAAGACCCGCGCCGAGGTGAAGTTCGAGGGCGACA
CCCTGGTGAACCGCATCGAGCTGAAGGGCATCGACTTCAAGGAGGACGGCAACATCCTGGGGCACAAGCT
GGAGTACAACTACAACAGCCACAACGTCTATATCATGGCCGACAAGCAGAAGAACGGCATCAAGGTGAAC
TTCAAGATCCGCCACAACATCGAGGACGGCAGCGTGCAGCTCGCCGACCACTACCAGCAGAACACCCCCA
TCGGCGACGGCCCCGTGCTGCTGCCCGACAACCACTACCTGAGCACCCAGTCCGCCCTGAGCAAAGACCC
CAACGAGAAGCGCGATCACATGGTCCTGCTGGAGTTCGTGACCGCCGCCGGGATCACTCTCGGCATGGAC
GAGCTGTACAAGTCTGGTGGTTCTCCCAAGAAGAAGAGGAAAGTCTAACCGGTCATCATCACCATCACCA
TTGAGTTTAAACCCGCTGATCAGCCTCGACTGTGCCTTCTAGTTGCCAGCCATCTGTTGTTTGCCCCTCC
CCCGTGCCTTCCTTGACCCTGGAAGGTGCCACTCCCACTGTCCTTTCCTAATAAAATGAGGAAATTGCAT
CGCATTGTCTGAGTAGGTGTCATTCTATTCTGGGGGGTGGGGTGGGGCAGGACAGCAAGGGGGAGGATTG
GGAAGACAATAGCAGGCATGCTGGGGATGCGGTGGGCTCTATGGCTTCTGAGGCGGAAAGAACCAGCTGG
GGCTCGATACCGTCGACCTCTAGCTAGAGCTTGGCGTAATCATGGTCATAGCTGTTTCCTGTGTGAAATT
GTTATCCGCTCACAATTCCACACAACATACGAGCCGGAAGCATAAAGTGTAAAGCCTAGGGTGCCTAATG
AGTGAGCTAACTCACATTAATTGCGTTGCGCTCACTGCCCGCTTTCCAGTCGGGAAACCTGTCGTGCCAG
CTGCATTAATGAATCGGCCAACGCGCGGGGAGAGGCGGTTTGCGTATTGGGCGCTCTTCCGCTTCCTCGC
TCACTGACTCGCTGCGCTCGGTCGTTCGGCTGCGGCGAGCGGTATCAGCTCACTCAAAGGCGGTAATACG
GTTATCCACAGAATCAGGGGATAACGCAGGAAAGAACATGTGAGCAAAAGGCCAGCAAAAGGCCAGGAAC
CGTAAAAAGGCCGCGTTGCTGGCGTTTTTCCATAGGCTCCGCCCCCCTGACGAGCATCACAAAAATCGAC
GCTCAAGTCAGAGGTGGCGAAACCCGACAGGACTATAAAGATACCAGGCGTTTCCCCCTGGAAGCTCCCT
CGTGCGCTCTCCTGTTCCGACCCTGCCGCTTACCGGATACCTGTCCGCCTTTCTCCCTTCGGGAAGCGTG
GCGCTTTCTCATAGCTCACGCTGTAGGTATCTCAGTTCGGTGTAGGTCGTTCGCTCCAAGCTGGGCTGTG
TGCACGAACCCCCCGTTCAGCCCGACCGCTGCGCCTTATCCGGTAACTATCGTCTTGAGTCCAACCCGGT
AAGACACGACTTATCGCCACTGGCAGCAGCCACTGGTAACAGGATTAGCAGAGCGAGGTATGTAGGCGGT
GCTACAGAGTTCTTGAAGTGGTGGCCTAACTACGGCTACACTAGAAGAACAGTATTTGGTATCTGCGCTC
TGCTGAAGCCAGTTACCTTCGGAAAAAGAGTTGGTAGCTCTTGATCCGGCAAACAAACCACCGCTGGTAG
CGGTGGTTTTTTTGTTTGCAAGCAGCAGATTACGCGCAGAAAAAAAGGATCTCAAGAAGATCCTTTGATC
TTTTCTACGGGGTCTGACACTCAGTGGAACGAAAACTCACGTTAAGGGATTTTGGTCATGAGATTATCAA
AAAGGATCTTCACCTAGATCCTTTTAAATTAAAAATGAAGTTTTAAATCAATCTAAAGTATATATGAGTA
AACTTGGTCTGACAGTTACCAATGCTTAATCAGTGAGGCACCTATCTCAGCGATCTGTCTATTTCGTTCA
TCCATAGTTGCCTGACTCCCCGTCGTGTAGATAACTACGATACGGGAGGGCTTACCATCTGGCCCCAGTG
CTGCAATGATACCGCGAGACCCACGCTCACCGGCTCCAGATTTATCAGCAATAAACCAGCCAGCCGGAAG
GGCCGAGCGCAGAAGTGGTCCTGCAACTTTATCCGCCTCCATCCAGTCTATTAATTGTTGCCGGGAAGCT
AGAGTAAGTAGTTCGCCAGTTAATAGTTTGCGCAACGTTGTTGCCATTGCTACAGGCATCGTGGTGTCAC
GCTCGTCGTTTGGTATGGCTTCATTCAGCTCCGGTTCCCAACGATCAAGGCGAGTTACATGATCCCCCAT
GTTGTGCAAAAAAGCGGTTAGCTCCTTCGGTCCTCCGATCGTTGTCAGAAGTAAGTTGGCCGCAGTGTTA
TCACTCATGGTTATGGCAGCACTGCATAATTCTCTTACTGTCATGCCATCCGTAAGATGCTTTTCTGTGA
CTGGTGAGTACTCAACCAAGTCATTCTGAGAATAGTGTATGCGGCGACCGAGTTGCTCTTGCCCGGCGTC
AATACGGGATAATACCGCGCCACATAGCAGAACTTTAAAAGTGCTCATCATTGGAAAACGTTCTTCGGGG
CGAAAACTCTCAAGGATCTTACCGCTGTTGAGATCCAGTTCGATGTAACCCACTCGTGCACCCAACTGAT
CTTCAGCATCTTTTACTTTCACCAGCGTTTCTGGGTGAGCAAAAACAGGAAGGCAAAATGCCGCAAAAAA
GGGAATAAGGGCGACACGGAAATGTTGAATACTCATACTCTTCCTTTTTCAATATTATTGAAGCATTTAT
CAGGGTTATTGTCTCATGAGCGGATACATATTTGAATGTATTTAGAAAAATAAACAAATAGGGGTTCCGC
GCACATTTCCCCGAAAAGTGCCACCTGACGTCGACGGATCGGGAGATCGATCTCCCGATCCCCTAGGGTC
GACTCTCAGTACAATCTGCTCTGATGCCGCATAGTTAAGCCAGTATCTGCTCCCTGCTTGTGTGTTGGAG
GTCGCTGAGTAGTGCGCGAGCAAAATTTAAGCTACAACAAGGCAAGGCTTGACCGACAATTGCATGAAGA
ATCTGCTTAGGGTTAGGCGTTTTGCGCTGCTTCGCGATGTACGGGCCAGATATACGCGTTGACATTGATT
ATTGACTAGTTATTAATAGTAATCAATTACGGGGTCATTAGTTCATAGCCCATATATGGAGTTCCGCGTT
ACATAACTTACGGTAAATGGCCCGCCTGGCTGACCGCCCAACGACCCCCGCCCATTGACGTCAATAATGA
CGTATGTTCCCATAGTAACGCCAATAGGGACTTTCCATTGACGTCAATGGGTGGAGTATTTACGGTAAAC
TGCCCACTTGGCAGTACATCAAGTGTATCATATGCCAAGTACGCCCCCTATTGACGTCAATGACGGTAAA
TGGCCCGCCTGGCATTATGCCCAGTACATGACCTTATGGGACTTTCCTACTTGGCAGTACATCTACGTAT
TAGTCATCGCTATTACCATG
